Addgene plasmid #148236: pcDNA3.1-MS2-HA-HsNBAS_AA
Purpose: Mammalian Expression of HsNBAS
Depositing lab: Elisa Izaurralde. Depositing organization: Max Planck Institute for Developmental Biology.
Backbone
  Vector backbone: Unknown
  Vector type: Mammalian Expression
Growth in bacteria
  Bacterial resistance: Ampicillin, 100 μg/mL
  Growth temperature: 37°C
  Growth strain: DH5alpha
  Copy number: High Copy
Gene/Insert
  Gene/Insert name: HsNBAS
  Species: H. sapiens (human)
  Entrez Gene: NBAS (a.k.a. ILFS2, NAG, SOPH)
  Cloning method: Unknown
Terms and licenses: Academic/Nonprofit Terms; Industry Terms: Not Available to Industry
Depositor comments: ORF extracted from NCBI: NM_015909.3 Plasmids from this collection were made available to the research community and donated after the lab closed. Please note that the sequence provided by the depositing laboratory may be theoretical/predicted or based on Sanger sequencing results. There may be discrepancies between sequencing results obtained by Addgene and the depositor sequence. If an Addgene verified sequence is not available, please contact before placing your order to request that our lab fully sequence the plasmid.
How to cite: pcDNA3.1-MS2-HA-HsNBAS_AA was a gift from Elisa Izaurralde (Addgene plasmid # 148236 ; http://n2t.net/addgene:148236 ; RRID:Addgene_148236)
