[The description below was written by a language model from this plasmid's Addgene catalogue record and pLannotate feature annotations shown in this document.]
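Description:
pcDNA3.1-MS2-HA-HsNBAS_AA is a mammalian expression plasmid of about 13 kb. The catalogue lists the backbone as unknown, but the name and the annotated layout are consistent with a pcDNA3.1-type vector. It is propagated in E. coli through a high-copy ColE1/pUC-type origin and selected with ampicillin via the β-lactamase gene. An f1 origin is also present. For selection in mammalian cells, an SV40 enhancer/early promoter drives a neomycin phosphotransferase gene terminated by an SV40 polyadenylation signal, which would allow G418 selection of stable transfectants. Several short annotated fragments (an HIV-1 LTR fragment, ble, lacI, lac promoter/operator and bom) appear to be backbone remnants or partial matches rather than functional parts.

The expression cassette uses the human cytomegalovirus immediate early enhancer and promoter and ends with the bovine growth hormone polyadenylation signal. Between them the annotated coding features run in order: the bacteriophage MS2 coat protein, an HA epitope (annotated as a fragment of a 3xHA tag, about one copy in length), and human NBAS. The depositor states that the ORF was taken from the NCBI reference transcript. This arrangement implies an N-terminally MS2- and HA-tagged NBAS fusion. T7 and SP6 promoters flank the insert and can serve for in vitro transcription or as sequencing primer sites.

NBAS is annotated as a component of the NRZ complex involved in Golgi-to-ER retrograde transport. The stated purpose is simply mammalian expression of HsNBAS. Because the MS2 coat protein binds a specific RNA stem-loop, such fusions are generally used to tether a protein to reporter mRNAs carrying MS2 binding sites, with the HA tag allowing detection, but the record does not describe this use. The meaning of the "_AA" suffix is not explained.
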