Features (pLannotate 1.2.2; 23 found; start..end, strand, type, name):
      1..380     +  enhancer       CMV enhancer: human cytomegalovirus immediate early enhancer
    381..584     +  promoter       CMV promoter: human cytomegalovirus (CMV) immediate early promoter
    580..613     +  LTR            5' LTR (truncated) (fragment): truncated 5' long terminal repeat (LTR) from HIV-1
    629..647     +  promoter       T7 promoter: promoter for bacteriophage T7 RNA polymerase
    670..1056    +  CDS            MS2: bacteriophage MS2 coat protein binds to a specific stem-loop structure in the viral RNA (Peabody, 1993)
   1099..1125    +  CDS            3xHA (fragment): three tandem HA epitope tags
   1144..8256    +  CDS            NBAS: NBAS_HUMAN - Also known as NAG. Experimental evidence at protein level: Swiss-Prot protein existence level 1. Involved in Golgi-to-endoplasmic reticulum (ER) retrograde transport; the function is proposed to depend on its association in the NRZ complex which is believed to play a role in SNARE assembly at the ER (PubMed:19369418). From Homo sapiens (Human).
   8282..8300    -  promoter       SP6 promoter: promoter for bacteriophage SP6 RNA polymerase
   8326..8550    +  polyA_signal   bGH poly(A) signal: bovine growth hormone polyadenylation signal
   8554..8575    +  promoter       SV40 promoter (fragment): SV40 enhancer and early promoter
   8596..9024    +  rep_origin     f1 ori (sequence partly withheld): f1 bacteriophage origin of replication; arrow indicates direction of (+) strand synthesis
   9038..9367    +  promoter       SV40 promoter: SV40 enhancer and early promoter
   9434..10225   +  CDS            neo: KKA2_KLEPN - Also known as kan, nptII. Experimental evidence at protein level: Swiss-Prot protein existence level 1. Resistance to kanamycin, neomycin, paromomycin, ribostamycin, butirosin and gentamicin B. From Klebsiella pneumoniae.
  10249..10407   +  CDS            ble (fragment): BLE_KLEPN - Experimental evidence at protein level: Swiss-Prot protein existence level 1. Binding protein with a strong affinity to the bleomycin family of antibiotics. Binds to CL990; an antimitotic-antibiotic compound. From Klebsiella pneumoniae.
  10402..10523   +  polyA_signal   SV40 poly(A) signal: SV40 polyadenylation signal
  10594..10616   -  protein_bind   lac operator (fragment): The lac repressor binds to the lac operator to inhibit transcription in E. coli. This inhibition can be relieved by adding lactose or isopropyl-β-D-thiogalactopyranoside (IPTG). lac repressor encoded by lacI
  10620..10650   -  promoter       lac promoter: promoter for the E. coli lac operon
  10665..10686   -  protein_bind   CAP binding site: CAP binding activates transcription in the presence of cAMP. E. coli catabolite activator protein
  10699..10791   -  CDS            lacI (fragment): lac repressor; lacI; The lac repressor binds to the lac operator to inhibit transcription in E. coli. This inhibition can be relieved by adding lactose or isopropyl-β-D-thiogalactopyranoside (IPTG).
  10974..11562   -  rep_origin     ori: high-copy-number ColE1/pMB1/pBR322/pUC origin of replication
  11733..12593   -  CDS            AmpR: β-lactamase; bla; confers resistance to ampicillin, carbenicillin, and related antibiotics
  12594..12698   -  promoter       AmpR promoter: bla
  12757..12809   -  misc_feature   bom (fragment): basis of mobility region from pBR322
>Addgene plasmid #148236 | pcDNA3.1-MS2-HA-HsNBAS_AA | addgene full sequence | sequence record 430419 | Addgene NGS Result
GACATTGATTATTGACTAGTTATTAATAGTAATCAATTACGGGGTCATTAGTTCATAGCCCATATATGGA
GTTCCGCGTTACATAACTTACGGTAAATGGCCCGCCTGGCTGACCGCCCAACGACCCCCGCCCATTGACG
TCAATAATGACGTATGTTCCCATAGTAACGCCAATAGGGACTTTCCATTGACGTCAATGGGTGGAGTATT
TACGGTAAACTGCCCACTTGGCAGTACATCAAGTGTATCATATGCCAAGTACGCCCCCTATTGACGTCAA
TGACGGTAAATGGCCCGCCTGGCATTATGCCCAGTACATGACCTTATGGGACTTTCCTACTTGGCAGTAC
ATCTACGTATTAGTCATCGCTATTACCATGGTGATGCGGTTTTGGCAGTACATCAATGGGCGTGGATAGC
GGTTTGACTCACGGGGATTTCCAAGTCTCCACCCCATTGACGTCAATGGGAGTTTGTTTTGGCACCAAAA
TCAACGGGACTTTCCAAAATGTCGTAACAACTCCGCCCCATTGACGCAAATGGGCGGTAGGCGTGTACGG
TGGGAGGTCTATATAAGCAGAGCTCTCTGGCTAACTAGAGAACCCACTGCTTACTGGCTTATCGAAATTA
ATACGACTCACTATAGGGAGACCCAAGCTTGCCACCATGGCTTCTAACTTTACTCAGTTCGTTCTCGTCG
ACAATGGCGGAACTGGCGACGTGACTGTCGCCCCAAGCAACTTCGCTAACGGGGTCGCTGAATGGATCAG
CTCTAACTCGCGATCACAGGCTTACAAAGTAACCTGTAGCGTTCGTCAGAGCTCTGCGCAGAATCGCAAA
TACACCATCAAAGTCGAGGTGCCTAAAGTGGCAACCCAGACTGTTGGTGGTGAAGAGCTTCCTGTAGCCG
GATGGAGATCTTACTTAAATATGGAACTAACCATTCCAATTTTCGCCACGAATTCCGACTGCGAGCTTAT
TGTTAAGGCAATGCAAGGTCTCCTAAAAGATGGAAACCCGATTCCCTCGGCCATCGCGGCCAACTCCGGC
ATCTACGGAGGTGGAGGTGGATCTGGTGGATCTCCTCCACATATGGCTTACCCATACGATGTTCCAGATT
ACGCTCCTCCAAAGCTTGGATCCATGGCGGCCCCCGAGTCAGGGCCGGCTTTGAGTCCAGGCACTGCAGA
GGGTGAGGAGGAGACGATTCTCTATGACTTGTTGGTCAACACCGAGTGGCCACCGGAGACTGAAGTACAG
CCTAGAGGCAACCAAAAACATGGTGCATCCTTTATCATCACGAAAGCAATTCGAGATCGTTTATTATTTT
TACGCCAATACATCTGGTACAGCCCGGCACCTTTTTTGCTCCCTGATGGACTGGTTCGCTTGGTTAATAA
ACAGATAAACTGGCATTTGGTACTTGCAAGCAATGGAAAGCTTTTGGCTGCTGTTCAAGATCAGTGTGTG
GAAATCAGGTCTGCAAAAGATGATTTTACATCCATTATTGGGAAATGTCAAGTTCCGAAAGACCCGAAAC
CCCAGTGGAGACGGGTAGCATGGAGTTACGATTGTACCCTACTGGCCTATGCCGAAAGCACAGGAACTGT
GAGGGTGTTTGATCTCATGGGAAGTGAACTCTTTGTCATTTCCCCGGCATCTAGTTTTATAGGTGACTTA
AGCTATGCCATTGCTGGGTTGATATTTTTAGAATATAAAGCAAGTGCACAGTGGTCTGCAGAACTCCTGG
TCATCAATTACCGAGGAGAACTTAGAAGTTACCTTGTAAGTGTTGGAACAAATCAGAGCTACCAAGAAAG
TCACTGTTTCAGCTTCAGTAGTCATTATCCTCATGGAATCAACACAGCTATTTACCACCCTGGTCACAGA
CTTTTACTTGTTGGTGGATGTGAAACTGCTGAAGTAGGCATGTCAAAAGCTTCTAGCTGTGGCCTTTCTG
CCTGGAGAGTTCTTTCAGGATCACCGTATTATAAGCAGGTTACTAATGGTGGAGACGGGGTTACTGCAGT
ACCGAAGACACTGGGATTATTAAGGATGTTAAGTGTCAAGTTTTACAGTCGCCAGGGACAAGAACAGGAT
GGAATTTTTAAGATGAGCCTTTCTCCAGATGGGATGCTCCTGGCAGCCATTCACTTCTCAGGGAAACTGA
GCATCTGGGCGATTCCATCTCTGAAGCAACAAGGGGAATGGGGTCAAAATGAGCAGCCAGGCTATGATGA
CCTTAATCCTGATTGGAGGCTCTCTACTGAGAAGAGAAAAAAAATCAAAGATAAAGAGTCCTTTTACCCA
CTGATAGATGTCAATTGGTGGGCAGACAGTGCAGTGACTTTAGCTCGATGCTCTGGTGCTTTAACTGTTT
CATCTGTGAAAACTTTGAAGAATTTACTGGGAAAATCCTGTGAATGGTTTGAACCATCACCTCAAGTCAC
TGCTACCCATGATGGGGGATTTTTAAGTTTGGAGTGTGAGATTAAACTTGCCCCCAAACGATCTCGTTTG
GAGACTAGAGCTGGAGAAGAAGATGAAGGAGAAGAGGATTCTGATTCTGATTATGAAATATCTGCCAAGG
CTCGCTACTTTGGTTATATAAAACAGGGCCTTTACTTGGTGACTGAAATGGAGCGATTTGCACCACCACG
GAAACGCCCACGAACCATTACTAAAAACTACCGCCTTGTGAGTTTGCGCTCCACGACACCAGAGGAACTT
TATCAGAGGAAGATTGAAAGTGAAGAGTATGAGGAAGCCTTGTCCTTGGCTCATACCTACGGCCTGGATA
CTGACCTTGTATATCAGAGGCAGTGGAGGAAGTCAGCGGTCAACGTTGCTTCAATTCAGAATTATTTGAG
TAAAATAAAGAAGCGATCCTGGGTTCTCCATGAGTGTTTGGAAAGAGTTCCTGAAAATGTGGATGCTGCA
AAAGAACTGCTTCAGTATGGATTAAAAGGCACAGACCTGGAGGCTCTTTTAGCAATAGGGAAAGGAGCAG
ATGATGGCAGATTTACATTACCTGGTGAAATAGACATTGACAGTATCTCCTATGAAGAGCTTTCACCACC
TGATGAAGAGCCTGCCAAGAATAAAAAGGAAAAGGAGCTCAAGAAGAGACAAGAACTACTGAAATTAGTG
AACTTTTCCAAGTTGACACTGGAACAAAAGGAACTTTGCCGTTGTAGACGGAAGTTATTAACCTACTTAG
ATCGACTTGCAACATATGAGGAAATCCTAGGAGTGCCTCATGCATCTGAACAGAGATATGATGCTGAATT
CTTTAAGAAATTCAGAAATCAGAATATTGTTCTCTCAGCAAGAACTTATGCTCAGGAAAGTAATGTACAA
GCCCTGGAAATTCTGTTTACTTACCATGGTTCCGACCTGCTTCCTCATCGCCTTGCAATTCTGTCCAACT
TTCCAGAGACCACTTCTCCACATGAATATTCTGTTTTGCTGCCCGAAGCTTGTTTTAACGGTGACTCCCT
GATGATCATTCCTTGGCATGAACATAAACACCGAGCTAAAGATTGGTGCGAGGAGTTGGCTTGCAGAATG
GTTGTTGAGCCGAATCTCCAAGATGAAAGTGAATTCTTGTATGCTGCACAGCCTGAGTTACTAAGGTTCA
GGATGACCCAGCTTACGGTGGAGAAGGTTATGGACTGGTATCAGACCAGAGCAGAGGAAATAGAGCATTA
TGCTCGGCAGGTGGACTGTGCATTGTCACTTATTCGACTTGGGATGGAGCGGAATATTCCTGGTTTGCTG
GTTCTCTGTGACAATTTGGTTACTCTGGAAACATTGGTTTATGAAGCCAGGTGTGATGTAACTCTAACCC
TGAAAGAACTCCAGCAGATGAAAGACATTGAAAAACTAAGATTACTGATGAATAGTTGTTCTGAGGATAA
ATATGTGACAAGTGCCTACCAGTGGATGGTTCCCTTTCTTCATCGTTGTGAGAAACAGTCGCCTGGTGTG
GCTAATGAGCTATTAAAAGAATATTTAGTAACTTTAGCTAAAGGGGACTTAAAATTTCCCCTGAAGATAT
TTCAGCATTCCAAACCAGATCTGCAGCAAAAAATTATTCCTGATCAGGACCAACTGATGGCAATAGCACT
AGAGTGCATCTATACCTGTGAACGAAATGATCAACTCTGTCTTTGCTATGACCTACTAGAATGTCTGCCA
GAAAGAGGATATGGTGATAAGACAGAGGCAACCACAAAGCTTCATGACATGGTAGACCAACTGGAACAAA
TTCTCAGTGTGTCAGAGCTTTTGGAAAAACATGGACTCGAGAAACCAATTTCATTTGTTAAAAACACTCA
ATCTAGCTCAGAAGAGGCACGCAAGCTGATGGTTAGATTGACGAGGCACACTGGCCGGAAGCAGCCTCCT
GTCAGTGAGTCTCATTGGAGAACGTTGCTGCAAGACATGTTAACTATGCAGCAGAATGTATACACATGTC
TAGATTCTGATGCCTGCTATGAGATATTTACAGAAAGCCTTCTGTGCTCTAGTCGCCTTGAAAACATCCA
CCTGGCTGGACAGATGATGCACTGCAGTGCTTGTTCAGAAAATCCTCCAGCTGGTATAGCCCATAAAGGG
AAACCCCACTACAGGGTCAGCTACGAAAAGAGTATTGACTTGGTTTTGGCTGCCAGCAGAGAGTACTTCA
ATTCTTCTACCAACCTCACTGATAGCTGCATGGATCTAGCCAGGTGCTGCTTACAACTGATAACAGACAG
ACCCCCTGCCATTCAAGAGGAGCTAGATCTTATCCAAGCCGTTGGATGTCTTGAAGAATTTGGGGTAAAG
ATCCTGCCTTTGCAAGTGCGATTGTGCCCTGATCGGATCAGTCTCATCAAGGAGTGTATTTCCCAGTCCC
CCACATGCTATAAACAATCCACCAAGCTTCTGGGCCTTGCTGAGCTGCTGAGGGTTGCAGGTGAGAACCC
AGAAGAAAGGCGGGGACAGGTTCTAATCCTTTTAGTGGAGCAGGCACTTCGCTTCCATGACTACAAAGCA
GCCAGTATGCATTGTCAGGAGCTGATGGCCACAGGTTATCCTAAAAGTTGGGATGTTTGTAGCCAGTTAG
GACAATCAGAAGGTTACCAGGACTTGGCCACTCGTCAAGAGCTCATGGCTTTTGCTTTGACACATTGCCC
TCCTAGCAGCATTGAACTTCTTTTGGCAGCTAGCAGCTCTCTGCAGACAGAAATTCTTTATCAAAGAGTG
AATTTCCAGATCCATCATGAAGGAGGGGAAAATATCAGTGCTTCACCATTAACTAGTAAAGCAGTACAAG
AGGATGAAGTAGGTGTTCCAGGTAGCAATTCAGCTGACCTATTGCGCTGGACCACTGCTACCACCATGAA
AGTCCTTTCCAACACCACAACCACCACCAAAGCGGTGCTGCAGGCCGTCAGTGATGGGCAGTGGTGGAAG
AAGTCTTTAACTTACCTTCGACCCCTTCAGGGGCAAAAATGTGGTGGTGCATATCAAATCGGAACTACAG
CCAATGAAGATCTAGAGAAACAAGGGTGTCATCCTTTTTATGAATCTGTCATCTCAAATCCTTTTGTCGC
TGAGTCTGAAGGGACCTATGACACCTATCAGCATGTTCCAGTGGAAAGCTTTGCAGAAGTATTGCTGAGA
ACTGGAAAATTGGCAGAGGCTAAAAATAAAGGAGAAGTATTTCCAACAACTGAAGTTCTCTTGCAACTAG
CAAGTGAAGCCTTGCCAAATGACATGACCTTGGCTCTTGCTTACCTTCTTGCCTTACCACAAGTGTTAGA
TGCTAACCGGTGCTTTGAAAAGCAGTCCCCCTCTGCATTATCTCTCCAGCTGGCAGCGTATTACTATAGC
CTCCAGATCTATGCCCGATTGGCCCCATGTTTCAGGGACAAGTGCCATCCTCTTTACAGGGCTGATCCCA
AAGAACTAATCAAGATGGTCACCAGGCATGTGACTCGACATGAGCACGAAGCCTGGCCTGAAGACCTTAT
TTCACTGACCAAGCAGTTACACTGCTACAATGAACGTCTCCTGGATTTCACTCAGGCGCAGATCCTTCAG
GGCCTTCGGAAGGGTGTGGACGTGCAGCGGTTTACTGCAGATGACCAGTATAAAAGGGAAACTATCCTTG
GTCTGGCAGAAACTCTAGAGGAAAGCGTCTACAGCATTGCTATTTCTCTGGCACAACGTTACAGTGTCTC
CCGCTGGGAAGTTTTTATGACCCATTTGGAGTTCCTCTTCACGGACAGTGGTTTGTCCACACTAGAAATT
GAAAATAGAGCCCAAGACCTTCATCTCTTTGAGACTTTGAAGACTGATCCAGAAGCCTTTCACCAGCACA
TGGTCAAGTATATTTACCCTACTATTGGTGGCTTTGATCACGAAAGGCTGCAGTATTATTTCACTCTTCT
GGAAAACTGTGGCTGTGCAGATTTGGGGAACTGTGCCATTAAACCAGAAACCCACATTCGACTGCTGAAG
AAGTTTAAGGTTGTTGCATCAGGTCTTAATTACAAAAAGCTGACAGATGAAAACATGAGTCCTCTTGAAG
CATTGGAGCCAGTTCTTTCAAGTCAAAATATCTTGTCTATTTCCAAACTTGTTCCCAAAATCCCTGAAAA
GGATGGACAGATGCTTTCCCCAAGCTCTCTGTACACCATCTGGTTACAGAAGTTGTTCTGGACTGGAGAC
CCTCATCTCATTAAACAAGTCCCAGGCTCTTCACCGGAGTGGCTTCATGCCTATGATGTCTGCATGAAGT
ACTTTGATCGTCTCCACCCAGGTGACCTCATCACTGTGGTAGATGCAGTTACATTTTCTCCAAAAGCTGT
GACCAAGCTGTCTGTGGAAGCCCGTAAAGAGATGACTAGAAAGGCTATTAAGACAGTCAAACATTTTATT
GAGAAGCCAAGGAAAAGAAACTCAGAAGACGAAGCTCAAGAAGCTAAGGATTCTAAAGTTACCTATGCAG
ATACTTTGAATCATCTGGAGAAATCACTTGCCCACCTGGAAACCCTGAGCCACAGCTTCATCCTTTCTCT
GAAGAATAGTGAGCAGGAAACACTGCAAAAATACAGTCACCTCTATGATCTGTCCCGATCAGAAAAAGAG
AAACTTCATGATGAAGCTGTGGCTATTTGTTTAGATGGTCAGCCTCTAGCAATGATTCAGCAGCTGCTAG
AGGTGGCAGTTGGCCCTCTTGACATCTCACCCAAGGATATAGTGCAGAGTGCAATCATGAAAATAATTTC
TGCATTGAGTGGTGGCAGTGCTGACCTTGGTGGGCCAAGGGACCCACTGAAGGTCCTGGAAGGTGTTGTT
GCAGCAGTCCACGCCAGTGTGGACAAGGGTGAGGAGCTGGTTTCACCTGAGGACCTGCTGGAGTGGCTGC
GGCCTTTCTGTGCTGATGACGCCTGGCCGGTGCGGCCCCGCATTCACGTGCTGCAGATTTTGGGGCAATC
ATTTCACCTGACTGAGGAGGACAGCAAGCTCCTCGTGTTCTTTAGAACTGAAGCCATTCTCAAAGCCTCC
TGGCCCCAGAGACAGGTAGACATAGCTGACATTGAGAATGAAGAGAACCGCTACTGTCTATTCATGGAAC
TCCTGGAATCTAGTCACCACGAGGCTGAATTTCAGCACTTGGTTTTACTTTTGCAAGCTTGGCCACCTAT
GAAAAGTGAATATGTCATAACCAATAATCCATGGGTGAGACTAGCTACAGTGATGCTAACCAGATGTACG
ATGGAGAACAAGGAAGGATTGGGGAATGAAGTTTTGAAAATGTGTCGCTCTTTGTATAACACCAAGCAGA
TGCTGCCTGCAGAGGGTGTGAAGGAGCTGTGTCTGCTGCTGCTTAACCAGTCCCTCCTGCTTCCATCTCT
GAAACTTCTCCTCGAGAGCCGAGATGAGCATCTGCACGAGATGGCACTGGAGCAAATCACGGCAGTCACT
ACGGTGAATGATTCCAATTGTGACCAAGAACTTCTTTCCCTGCTCCTGGATGCCAAGCTGCTGGTGAAGT
GTGTCTCCACTCCCTTCTATCCACGTATTGTTGACCACCTCTTGGCTAGCCTCCAGCAAGGGCGCTGGGA
TGCAGAGGAGCTGGGCAGACACCTGCGGGAGGCCGGCCATGAAGCCGAAGCCGGGTCTCTCCTTCTGGCC
GTGAGGGGGACTCACCAGGCCTTCAGAACCTTCAGTACAGCCCTCCGCGCAGCACAGCACTGGGTGTGAG
CGGCCGCCTAGAGGGCCCTATTCTATAGTGTCACCTAAATGCTAGAGCTCGCTGATCAGCCTCGACTGTG
CCTTCTAGTTGCCAGCCATCTGTTGTTTGCCCCTCCCCCGTGCCTTCCTTGACCCTGGAAGGTGCCACTC
CCACTGTCCTTTCCTAATAAAATGAGGAAATTGCATCGCATTGTCTGAGTAGGTGTCATTCTATTCTGGG
GGGTGGGGTGGGGCAGGACAGCAAGGGGGAGGATTGGGAAGACAATAGCAGGCATGCTGGGGATGCGGTG
GGCTCTATGGCTTCTGAGGCGGAAAGAACCAGCTGGGGCTCTAGGGGGTATCCCC
[124 nt withheld, positions 8596-8719]
C
[91 nt withheld, positions 8721-8811]
A
[49 nt withheld, positions 8813-8861]
CCTTTGACGTTGGAGTCCACGTTCTTT
[37 nt withheld, positions 8889-8925]
ACCCTATCTCGGTCTATTCTTTTGATTTATAAGGGATTTTGCCGATTTCGGCCTATTGGTTAAAAAATGA
GCTGATTTAACAAAAATTTAACGCGAATTAATTCTGTGGAATGTGTGTCAGTTAGGGTGTGGAAAGTCCC
CAGGCTCCCCAGCAGGCAGAAGTATGCAAAGCATGCATCTCAATTAGTCAGCAACCAGGTGTGGAAAGTC
CCCAGGCTCCCCAGCAGGCAGAAGTATGCAAAGCATGCATCTCAATTAGTCAGCAACCATAGTCCCGCCC
CTAACTCCGCCCATCCCGCCCCTAACTCCGCCCAGTTCCGCCCATTCTCCGCCCCATGGCTGACTAATTT
TTTTTATTTATGCAGAGGCCGAGGCCGCCTCTGCCTCTGAGCTATTCCAGAAGTAGTGAGGAGGCTTTTT
TGGAGGCCTAGGCTTTTGCAAAAAGCTCCCGGGAGCTTGTATATCCATTTTCGGATCTGATCAAGAGACA
GGATGAGGATCGTTTCGCATGATTGAACAAGATGGATTGCACGCAGGTTCTCCGGCCGCTTGGGTGGAGA
GGCTATTCGGCTATGACTGGGCACAACAGACAATCGGCTGCTCTGATGCCGCCGTGTTCCGGCTGTCAGC
GCAGGGGCGCCCGGTTCTTTTTGTCAAGACCGACCTGTCCGGTGCCCTGAATGAACTGCAGGACGAGGCA
GCGCGGCTATCGTGGCTGGCCACGACGGGCGTTCCTTGCGCAGCTGTGCTCGACGTTGTCACTGAAGCGG
GAAGGGACTGGCTGCTATTGGGCGAAGTGCCGGGGCAGGATCTCCTGTCATCTCACCTTGCTCCTGCCGA
GAAAGTATCCATCATGGCTGATGCAATGCGGCGGCTGCATACGCTTGATCCGGCTACCTGCCCATTCGAC
CACCAAGCGAAACATCGCATCGAGCGAGCACGTACTCGGATGGAAGCCGGTCTTGTCGATCAGGATGATC
TGGACGAAGAGCATCAGGGGCTCGCGCCAGCCGAACTGTTCGCCAGGCTCAAGGCGCGCATGCCCGACGG
CGAGGATCTCGTCGTGACCCATGGCGATGCCTGCTTGCCGAATATCATGGTGGAAAATGGCCGCTTTTCT
GGATTCATCGACTGTGGCCGGCTGGGTGTGGCGGACCGCTATCAGGACATAGCGTTGGCTACCCGTGATA
TTGCTGAAGAGCTTGGCGGCGAATGGGCTGACCGCTTCCTCGTGCTTTACGGTATCGCCGCTCCCGATTC
GCAGCGCATCGCCTTCTATCGCCTTCTTGACGAGTTCTTCTGAGCGGGACTCTGGGGTTCGAAATGACCG
ACCAAGCGACGCCCAACCTGCCATCACGAGATTTCGATTCCACCGCCGCCTTCTATGAAAGGTTGGGCTT
CGGAATCGTTTTCCGGGACGCCGGCTGGATGATCCTCCAGCGCGGGGATCTCATGCTGGAGTTCTTCGCC
CACCCCAACTTGTTTATTGCAGCTTATAATGGTTACAAATAAAGCAATAGCATCACAAATTTCACAAATA
AAGCATTTTTTTCACTGCATTCTAGTTGTGGTTTGTCCAAACTCATCAATGTATCTTATCATGTCTGTAT
ACCGTCGACCTCTAGCTAGAGCTTGGCGTAATCATGGTCATAGCTGTTTCCTGTGTGAAATTGTTATCCG
CTCACAATTCCACACAACATACGAGCCGGAAGCATAAAGTGTAAAGCCTGGGGTGCCTAATGAGTGAGCT
AACTCACATTAATTGCGTTGCGCTCACTGCCCGCTTTCCAGTCGGGAAACCTGTCGTGCCAGCTGCATTA
ATGAATCGGCCAACGCGCGGGGAGAGGCGGTTTGCGTATTGGGCGCTCTTCCGCTTCCTCGCTCACTGAC
TCGCTGCGCTCGGTCGTTCGGCTGCGGCGAGCGGTATCAGCTCACTCAAAGGCGGTAATACGGTTATCCA
CAGAATCAGGGGATAACGCAGGAAAGAACATGTGAGCAAAAGGCCAGCAAAAGGCCAGGAACCGTAAAAA
GGCCGCGTTGCTGGCGTTTTTCCATAGGCTCCGCCCCCCTGACGAGCATCACAAAAATCGACGCTCAAGT
CAGAGGTGGCGAAACCCGACAGGACTATAAAGATACCAGGCGTTTCCCCCTGGAAGCTCCCTCGTGCGCT
CTCCTGTTCCGACCCTGCCGCTTACCGGATACCTGTCCGCCTTTCTCCCTTCGGGAAGCGTGGCGCTTTC
TCATAGCTCACGCTGTAGGTATCTCAGTTCGGTGTAGGTCGTTCGCTCCAAGCTGGGCTGTGTGCACGAA
CCCCCCGTTCAGCCCGACCGCTGCGCCTTATCCGGTAACTATCGTCTTGAGTCCAACCCGGTAAGACACG
ACTTATCGCCACTGGCAGCAGCCACTGGTAACAGGATTAGCAGAGCGAGGTATGTAGGCGGTGCTACAGA
GTTCTTGAAGTGGTGGCCTAACTACGGCTACACTAGAAGAACAGTATTTGGTATCTGCGCTCTGCTGAAG
CCAGTTACCTTCGGAAAAAGAGTTGGTAGCTCTTGATCCGGCAAACAAACCACCGCTGGTAGCGGTGGTT
TTTTTGTTTGCAAGCAGCAGATTACGCGCAGAAAAAAAGGATCTCAAGAAGATCCTTTGATCTTTTCTAC
GGGGTCTGACGCTCAGTGGAACGAAAACTCACGTTAAGGGATTTTGGTCATGAGATTATCAAAAAGGATC
TTCACCTAGATCCTTTTAAATTAAAAATGAAGTTTTAAATCAATCTAAAGTATATATGAGTAAACTTGGT
CTGACAGTTACCAATGCTTAATCAGTGAGGCACCTATCTCAGCGATCTGTCTATTTCGTTCATCCATAGT
TGCCTGACTCCCCGTCGTGTAGATAACTACGATACGGGAGGGCTTACCATCTGGCCCCAGTGCTGCAATG
ATACCGCGAGACCCACGCTCACCGGCTCCAGATTTATCAGCAATAAACCAGCCAGCCGGAAGGGCCGAGC
GCAGAAGTGGTCCTGCAACTTTATCCGCCTCCATCCAGTCTATTAATTGTTGCCGGGAAGCTAGAGTAAG
TAGTTCGCCAGTTAATAGTTTGCGCAACGTTGTTGCCATTGCTACAGGCATCGTGGTGTCACGCTCGTCG
TTTGGTATGGCTTCATTCAGCTCCGGTTCCCAACGATCAAGGCGAGTTACATGATCCCCCATGTTGTGCA
AAAAAGCGGTTAGCTCCTTCGGTCCTCCGATCGTTGTCAGAAGTAAGTTGGCCGCAGTGTTATCACTCAT
GGTTATGGCAGCACTGCATAATTCTCTTACTGTCATGCCATCCGTAAGATGCTTTTCTGTGACTGGTGAG
TACTCAACCAAGTCATTCTGAGAATAGTGTATGCGGCGACCGAGTTGCTCTTGCCCGGCGTCAATACGGG
ATAATACCGCGCCACATAGCAGAACTTTAAAAGTGCTCATCATTGGAAAACGTTCTTCGGGGCGAAAACT
CTCAAGGATCTTACCGCTGTTGAGATCCAGTTCGATGTAACCCACTCGTGCACCCAACTGATCTTCAGCA
TCTTTTACTTTCACCAGCGTTTCTGGGTGAGCAAAAACAGGAAGGCAAAATGCCGCAAAAAAGGGAATAA
GGGCGACACGGAAATGTTGAATACTCATACTCTTCCTTTTTCAATATTATTGAAGCATTTATCAGGGTTA
TTGTCTCATGAGCGGATACATATTTGAATGTATTTAGAAAAATAAACAAATAGGGGTTCCGCGCACATTT
CCCCGAAAAGTGCCACCTGACGTCGACGGATCGGGAGATCTCCCGATCCCCTATGGTGCACTCTCAGTAC
AATCTGCTCTGATGCCGCATAGTTAAGCCAGTATCTGCTCCCTGCTTGTGTGTTGGAGGTCGCTGAGTAG
TGCGCGAGCAAAATTTAAGCTACAACAAGGCAAGGCTTGACCGACAATTGCATGAAGAATCTGCTTAGGG
TTAGGCGTTTTGCGCTGCTTCGCGATGTACGGGCCAGATATACGCGTT
